>Addgene plasmid #216612 | BRAF - G518C in pENTR | addgene full sequence | sequence record 427188 | Addgene NGS Result
GCCTGGCAGTTCCCTACTCTCGCGTTAACGCTAGCATGGATGTTTTCCCAGTCACGACGTTGTAAAACGA
CGGCCAGTCTTAAGCTCGGGCCCCAAATAATGATTTTATTTTGACTGATAGTGACCTGTTCGTTGCAACA
AATTGATGAGCAATGCTTTTTTATAATGCCAACTTTGTACAAAAAAGCAGGCTCCGGCACCATGGCGGCG
CTGAGCGGTGGCGGTGGTGGCGGCGCGGAGCCGGGCCAGGCTCTGTTCAACGGGGACATGGAGCCCGAGG
CCGGCGCCGGCGCCGGCGCCGCGGCCTCTTCGGCTGCGGACCCTGCCATTCCGGAGGAGGTGTGGAATAT
CAAACAAATGATTAAGTTGACACAGGAACATATAGAGGCCCTATTGGACAAATTTGGTGGGGAGCATAAT
CCACCATCAATATATCTGGAGGCCTATGAAGAATACACCAGCAAGCTAGATGCACTCCAACAAAGAGAAC
AACAGTTATTGGAATCTCTGGGGAACGGAACTGATTTTTCTGTTTCTAGCTCTGCATCAATGGATACCGT
TACATCTTCTTCCTCTTCTAGCCTTTCAGTGCTACCTTCATCTCTTTCAGTTTTTCAAAATCCCACAGAT
GTGGCACGGAGCAACCCCAAGTCACCACAAAAACCTATCGTTAGAGTCTTCCTGCCCAACAAACAGAGGA
CAGTGGTACCTGCAAGGTGTGGAGTTACAGTCCGAGACAGTCTAAAGAAAGCACTGATGATGAGAGGTCT
AATCCCAGAGTGCTGTGCTGTTTACAGAATTCAGGATGGAGAGAAGAAACCAATTGGTTGGGACACTGAT
ATTTCCTGGCTTACTGGAGAAGAATTGCATGTGGAAGTGTTGGAGAATGTTCCACTTACAACACACAACT
TTGTACGAAAAACGTTTTTCACCTTAGCATTTTGTGACTTTTGTCGAAAGCTGCTTTTCCAGGGTTTCCG
CTGTCAAACATGTGGTTATAAATTTCACCAGCGTTGTAGTACAGAAGTTCCACTGATGTGTGTTAATTAT
GACCAACTTGATTTGCTGTTTGTCTCCAAGTTCTTTGAACACCACCCAATACCACAGGAAGAGGCGTCCT
TAGCAGAGACTGCCCTAACATCTGGATCATCCCCTTCCGCACCCGCCTCGGACTCTATTGGGCCCCAAAT
TCTCACCAGTCCGTCTCCTTCAAAATCCATTCCAATTCCACAGCCCTTCCGACCAGCAGATGAAGATCAT
CGAAATCAATTTGGGCAACGAGACCGATCCTCATCAGCTCCCAATGTGCATATAAACACAATAGAACCTG
TCAATATTGATGACTTGATTAGAGACCAAGGATTTCGTGGTGATGGAGGATCAACCACAGGTTTGTCTGC
TACCCCCCCTGCCTCATTACCTGGCTCACTAACTAACGTGAAAGCCTTACAGAAATCTCCAGGACCTCAG
CGAGAAAGGAAGTCATCTTCATCCTCAGAAGACAGGAATCGAATGAAAACACTTGGTAGACGGGACTCGA
GTGATGATTGGGAGATTCCTGATGGGCAGATTACAGTGGGACAAAGAATTGGATCTGGATCATTTGGAAC
AGTCTACAAGGGAAAGTGGCATGGTGATGTGGCAGTGAAAATGTTGAATGTGACAGCACCTACACCTCAG
CAGTTACAAGCCTTCAAAAATGAAGTAGGAGTACTCAGGAAAACACGACATGTGAATATCCTACTCTTCA
TGTGCTATTCCACAAAGCCACAACTGGCTATTGTTACCCAGTGGTGTGAGGGCTCCAGCTTGTATCACCA
TCTCCATATCATTGAGACCAAATTTGAGATGATCAAACTTATAGATATTGCACGACAGACTGCACAGGGC
ATGGATTACTTACACGCCAAGTCAATCATCCACAGAGACCTCAAGAGTAATAATATATTTCTTCATGAAG
ACCTCACAGTAAAAATAGGTGATTTTGGTCTAGCTACAGTGAAATCTCGATGGAGTGGGTCCCATCAGTT
TGAACAGTTGTCTGGATCCATTTTGTGGATGGCACCAGAAGTCATCAGAATGCAAGATAAAAATCCATAC
AGCTTTCAGTCAGATGTATATGCATTTGGAATTGTTCTGTATGAATTGATGACTGGACAGTTACCTTATT
CAAACATCAACAACAGGGACCAGATAATTTTTATGGTGGGACGAGGATACCTGTCTCCAGATCTCAGTAA
GGTACGGAGTAACTGTCCAAAAGCCATGAAGAGATTAATGGCAGAGTGCCTCAAAAAGAAAAGAGATGAG
AGACCACTCTTTCCCCAAATTCTCGCCTCTATTGAGCTGCTGGCCCGCTCATTGCCAAAAATTCACCGCA
GTGCATCAGAACCCTCCTTGAATCGGGCTGGTTTCCAAACAGAGGATTTTAGTCTATATGCTTGTGCTTC
TCCAAAAACACCCATCCAGGCAGGGGGATATGGTGCGTTTCCTGTCCACTGATAGACCCAGCTTTCTTGT
ACAAAGTTGGCATTATAAAAAATAATTGCTCATCAATTTGTTGCAACGAACAGGTCACTATCAGTCAAAA
TAAAATCATTATTTGCCATCCAGCTGATATCCCCTATAGTGAGTCGTATTACATGGTCATAGCTGTTTCC
TGGCAGCTCTGGCCCGTGTCTCAAAATCTCTGATGTTACATTGCACAAGATAAAAATATATCATCATGCC
TCCTCTAGACCAGCCAGGACAGAAATGCCTCGACTTCGCTGCTACCCAAGGTTGCCGGGTGACGCACACC
GTGGAAACGGATGAAGGCACGAACCCAGTGGACATAAGCCTGTTCGGTTCGTAAGCTGTAATGCAAGTAG
CGTATGCGCTCACGCAACTGGTCCAGAACCTTGACCGAACGCAGCGGTGGTAACGGCGCAGTGGCGGTTT
TCATGGCTTGTTATGACTGTTTTTTTGGGGTACAGTCTATGCCTCGGGCATCCAAGCAGCAAGCGCGTTA
CGCCGTGGGTCGATGTTTGATGTTATGGAGCAGCAACGATGTTACGCAGCAGGGCAGTCGCCCTAAAACA
AAGTTAAACATTATGAGGGAAGCGGTGATCGCCGAAGTATCGACTCAACTATCAGAGGTAGTTGGCGTCA
TCGAGCGCCATCTCGAACCGACGTTGCTGGCCGTACATTTGTACGGCTCCGCAGTGGATGGCGGCCTGAA
GCCACACAGTGATATTGATTTGCTGGTTACGGTGACCGTAAGGCTTGATGAAACAACGCGGCGAGCTTTG
ATCAACGACCTTTTGGAAACTTCGGCTTCCCCTGGAGAGAGCGAGATTCTCCGCGCTGTAGAAGTCACCA
TTGTTGTGCACGACGACATCATTCCGTGGCGTTATCCAGCTAAGCGCGAACTGCAATTTGGAGAATGGCA
GCGCAATGACATTCTTGCAGGTATCTTCGAGCCAGCCACGATCGACATTGATCTGGCTATCTTGCTGACA
AAAGCAAGAGAACATAGCGTTGCCTTGGTAGGTCCAGCGGCGGAGGAACTCTTTGATCCGGTTCCTGAAC
AGGATCTATTTGAGGCGCTAAATGAAACCTTAACGCTATGGAACTCGCCGCCCGACTGGGCTGGCGATGA
GCGAAATGTAGTGCTTACGTTGTCCCGCATTTGGTACAGCGCAGTAACCGGCAAAATCGCGCCGAAGGAT
GTCGCTGCCGACTGGGCAATGGAGCGCCTGCCGGCCCAGTATCAGCCCGTCATACTTGAAGCTAGACAGG
CTTATCTTGGACAAGAAGAAGATCGCTTGGCCTCGCGCGCAGATCAGTTGGAAGAATTTGTCCACTACGT
GAAAGGCGAGATCACCAAGGTAGTCGGCAAATAACCCTCGAGCCACCCATGACCAAAATCCCTTAACGTG
AGTTACGCGTCGTTCCACTGAGCGTCAGACCCCGTAGAAAAGATCAAAGGATCTTCTTGAGATCCTTTTT
TTCTGCGCGTAATCTGCTGCTTGCAAACAAAAAAACCACCGCTACCAGCGGTGGTTTGTTTGCCGGATCA
AGAGCTACCAACTCTTTTTCCGAAGGTAACTGGCTTCAGCAGAGCGCAGATACCAAATACTGTTCTTCTA
GTGTAGCCGTAGTTAGGCCACCACTTCAAGAACTCTGTAGCACCGCCTACATACCTCGCTCTGCTAATCC
TGTTACCAGTGGCTGCTGCCAGTGGCGATAAGTCGTGTCTTACCGGGTTGGACTCAAGACGATAGTTACC
GGATAAGGCGCAGCGGTCGGGCTGAACGGGGGGTTCGTGCACACAGCCCAGCTTGGAGCGAACGACCTAC
ACCGAACTGAGATACCTACAGCGTGAGCTATGAGAAAGCGCCACGCTTCCCGAAGGGAGAAAGGCGGACA
GGTATCCGGTAAGCGGCAGGGTCGGAACAGGAGAGCGCACGAGGGAGCTTCCAGGGGGAAACGCCTGGTA
TCTTTATAGTCCTGTCGGGTTTCGCCACCTCTGACTTGAGCGTCGATTTTTGTGATGCTCGTCAGGGGGG
CGGAGCCTATGGAAAAACGCCAGCAACGCGGCCTTTTTACGGTTCCTGGCCTTTTGCTGGCCTTTTGCTC
ACATGTTCTTTCCTGCGTTATCCCCTGATTCTGTGGATAACCGTATTACCGCCTTTGAGTGAGCTGATAC
CGCTCGCCGCAGCCGAACGACCGAGCGCAGCGAGTCAGTGAGCGAGGAAGCGGAAGAGCGCCCAATACGC
AAACCGCCTCTCCCCGCGCGTTGGCCGATTCATTAATGCAGCTGGCACGACAGGTTTCCCGACTGGAAAG
CGGGCAGTGAGCGCAACGCAATTAATACGCGTACCGCTAGCCAGGAAGAGTTTGTAGAAACGCAAAAAGG
CCATCCGTCAGGATGGCCTTCTGCTTAGTTTGATGCCTGGCAGTTTATGGCGGGCGTCCTGCCCGCCACC
CTCCGGGCCGTTGCTTCACAACGTTCAAATCCGCTCCCGGCGGATTTGTCCTACTCAGGAGAGCGTTCAC
CGACAAACAACAGATAAAACGAAAGGCCCAGTCTTCCGACTGAGCCTTTCGTTTTATTTGAT
Features (pLannotate 1.2.2; 12 found; start..end, strand, type, name):
     42..78      -  CDS            lacZα (fragment): LacZα fragment of β-galactosidase; lacZ fragment
     94..193     +  protein_bind   attL1: mutant version of attL; recombination site for the Gateway® LR reaction LR Clonase™
    202..2499    +  CDS            BRAF: BRAF_HUMAN - Also known as BRAF1, RAFB1. Experimental evidence at protein level: Swiss-Prot protein existence level 1. Protein kinase involved in the transduction of mitogenic signals from the cell membrane to the nucleus (Probable). Phosphorylates MAP2K1, and thereby activates the MAP kinase signal transduction pathway (PubMed:21441910, PubMed:29433126). May play a role in the postsynaptic responses of hippocampal neurons (PubMed:1508179). From Homo sapiens (Human).
   2506..2605    -  protein_bind   attL2: mutant version of attL; recombination site for the Gateway® LR reaction LR Clonase™
   2623..2641    -  promoter       T7 promoter: promoter for bacteriophage T7 RNA polymerase
   2831..2854    +  promoter       Pc promoter (fragment): intI1 (promoter lies within the coding sequence); class 1 integron promoter
   3030..3086    +  CDS            GmR (fragment): gentamycin acetyltransferase; aacC1; confers resistance to gentamycin
   3093..3884    +  CDS            SmR: aminoglycoside adenylyltransferase (Murphy, 1985); aadA; confers resistance to spectinomycin and streptomycin
   3977..4565    +  rep_origin     ori: high-copy-number ColE1/pMB1/pBR322/pUC origin of replication
   4748..4840    +  CDS            lacI (fragment): lac repressor; lacI; The lac repressor binds to the lac operator to inhibit transcription in E. coli. This inhibition can be relieved by adding lactose or isopropyl-β-D-thiogalactopyranoside (IPTG).
   4895..4922    -  terminator     rrnB T2 terminator: transcription terminator T2 from the E. coli rrnB gene
   5054..5097    +  terminator     rrnB T1 terminator: Escherichia coli rrnB; transcription terminator T1 from the E. coli rrnB gene
