[The description below was written by a language model from this plasmid's Addgene catalogue record and pLannotate feature annotations shown in this document.]
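Description:
BRAF - G518C in pENTR is a Gateway entry (donor) plasmid built on the pCR8-GW-TOPO backbone and carrying the human BRAF coding sequence with a mutation recorded as G518C, described by the depositors as an autism spectrum disorder (ASD)-associated variant. The record does not specify whether this designation refers to a nucleotide or an amino-acid change. The sequenced plasmid is about 5.1 kb, consistent with a roughly 2.8 kb backbone plus a 2.3 kb insert introduced by Gibson assembly. It is maintained in E. coli at high copy through a ColE1/pUC-type origin and selected with spectinomycin via the aadA (SmR) aminoglycoside adenylyltransferase gene, which appears to be driven by a fragment of the class 1 integron Pc promoter. Short annotated fragments of lacZα, lacI and a gentamicin resistance gene are backbone remnants rather than functional units.

The BRAF open reading frame, encoding the serine/threonine kinase that phosphorylates MAP2K1 to activate the MAP kinase pathway, sits between attL1 and attL2 sites. These allow directional transfer by an LR Clonase reaction into any attR-containing destination vector. As is typical of entry clones, no expression promoter lies upstream of the insert. The only annotated promoter near it is a T7 promoter beyond attL2, pointing back toward the insert on the antisense strand. rrnB T1 and T2 terminators upstream of the cassette insulate it from backbone transcription. According to the depositors, the insert includes a Kozak sequence that also reads as a linker, so the gene can be moved in frame into N-terminal tagging destination vectors. The plasmid serves as a source clone for generating expression constructs to study the functional effects of this BRAF variant.
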