Addgene plasmid #216612: BRAF - G518C in pENTR
Purpose: gateway cloning donor vector containing BRAF ASD mutation
Depositing lab: Douglas Allan & Christopher Loewen. Depositing organization: University of British Columbia.
Backbone
  Vector backbone: pCR8-GW-TOPO
  Backbone manufacturer: GenScript
  Backbone size w/o insert (bp): 2800
  Vector type: Gateway Entry Plasmid
Growth in bacteria
  Bacterial resistance: Spectinomycin, 50 μg/mL
  Growth temperature: 37°C
  Growth strain: DH5alpha
  Copy number: High Copy
Gene/Insert
  Gene/Insert name: BRAF
  Species: H. sapiens (human)
  Insert size (bp): 2300
  Mutation: G518C
  Entrez Gene: BRAF (a.k.a. B-RAF1, B-raf, BRAF-1, BRAF1, NS7, RAFB1)
  Cloning method: Gibson Cloning
  Sequencing primers: 5′ M13 fwd; 3′ M13 rev
Terms and licenses: Academic/Nonprofit Terms; Industry Terms: Not Available to Industry
Depositor comments: insert contains a Kozak sequence that encodes a linker for cloning into N-terminal tagging pDEST vectors
How to cite: BRAF - G518C in pENTR was a gift from Douglas Allan & Christopher Loewen (Addgene plasmid # 216612 ; http://n2t.net/addgene:216612 ; RRID:Addgene_216612)
